Addgene plasmid #12262: pLVTH
Purpose: (Empty Backbone)
Depositing lab: Didier Trono. Depositing organization: Swiss Federal Institute of Technology (EPFL). Publication: Conditional suppression of cellular genes: lentivirus vector-mediated drug-inducible RNA interference. Wiznerowicz M, Trono D. J Virol. 2003 Aug . 77(16):8957-61. 10.1128/JVI.77.16.8957-8951.2003 PubMed 12885912.
Backbone
  Vector backbone: pLVTH
  Backbone size (bp): 11086
  Vector type: Mammalian Expression, Lentiviral, RNAi, Cre/Lox
Growth in bacteria
  Bacterial resistance: Ampicillin, 100 μg/mL
  Growth temperature: 37°C
  Growth strain: Stbl3
  Growth instructions: Use Stbl3 or HB101 to reduce chance of recombination. Grow at 37C
  Copy number: High Copy
Gene/Insert
  Gene/Insert name: None
  Cloning method: Restriction Enzyme
  Sequencing primers: 5′ See map
Terms and licenses: Academic/Nonprofit Terms; Industry Terms: Not Available to Industry
Depositor comments: This vector has been replaced by the newer pLVTHM vector, which allows for direct cloning of shRNA. For pLVTH: if you have your shRNA already in pSUPER (or any other plasmid under control of PolIII promoter) you may use EcoR1-Cla1 sites to replace H1 promoter in pLVTH with H1-shRNA cassette from pSUPER (or other plasmid). Please note that there is an additional ClaI site in this vector that is blocked by Dam methylation. This plasmid needs to be grown in a Dam+ bacteria strain if you wish to use ClaI for cloning. Packaging plasmid for Trono lab lentiviral vectors is also available at Addgene http://www.addgene.org/rnaitools Please note that the full sequence for this plasmid is approximated and not fully verified. Please visit the Trono lab http://tronolab.epfl.ch for cloning strategies, protocols, publications, and more.
How to cite: pLVTH was a gift from Didier Trono (Addgene plasmid # 12262 ; http://n2t.net/addgene:12262 ; RRID:Addgene_12262)
