[The description below was written by a language model from this plasmid's Addgene catalogue record and pLannotate feature annotations shown in this document.]
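Description:
pLVTH is an empty HIV-1-derived lentiviral backbone of about 11.1 kb, built for drug-inducible RNA interference in mammalian cells. It is propagated in E. coli as a high-copy plasmid using a ColE1/pUC-type origin and ampicillin resistance (AmpR), and recombination-deficient strains are recommended because of the repeated LTR sequences. The backbone outside the viral region also carries an SV40 promoter followed by gpt fragments and SV40 intron/poly(A) sequences, along with remnants of pBR322. The depositor notes that the full sequence is approximate and not fully verified.

The vector genome contains a truncated 5' LTR, the Ψ packaging signal with a gag fragment, the RRE for Rev-dependent nuclear export, and a cPPT/CTS element. An EF-1α promoter with its intron drives EGFP, which marks transduced cells, and a WPRE downstream enhances transcript expression. The RNAi module sits inside the self-inactivating (ΔU3) 3' LTR. It consists of a tetracycline response element with seven tetO copies placed upstream of the human H1 Pol III promoter, followed by a short cloning site and a loxP site. Elements in the 3' U3 are copied to the 5' LTR during reverse transcription, so the integrated provirus should carry this cassette and the loxP site at both ends, which allows Cre-mediated excision. The tetO sites allow a tetracycline-controlled regulator supplied separately to govern H1 activity.

No shRNA is present. According to the depositor, an H1-shRNA cassette prepared in another plasmid such as pSUPER is swapped in through EcoRI and ClaI sites to replace the resident H1 promoter. A second ClaI site is masked by Dam methylation. The depositor states that pLVTH has been superseded by pLVTHM, which accepts shRNA directly. Packaging functions must be supplied in trans.
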