Features (pLannotate 1.2.2; 38 found; start..end, strand, type, name):
      1..330     +  CDS            nef (fragment): NEF_HV1BR - Experimental evidence at protein level: Swiss-Prot protein existence level 1. Extracellular Nef protein targets CD4(+) T-lymphocytes for apoptosis by interacting with CXCR4 surface receptors (PubMed:14990729). From Human immunodeficiency virus type 1 group M subtype B (isolate BRU/LAI) (HIV-1).
    378..635     +  LTR            5' LTR (truncated): truncated 5' long terminal repeat (LTR) from HIV-1
    682..807     +  misc_feature   HIV-1 Ψ: packaging signal of human immunodeficiency virus type 1
    791..1154    +  CDS            HIV-1 gag (fragment): gag protein from human immunodeficiency virus 1; gag
   1300..1533    +  misc_feature   RRE: The Rev response element (RRE) of HIV-1 allows for Rev-dependent mRNA export from the nucleus to the cytoplasm.
   1910..2010    +  CDS            Rev (fragment): human immunodeficiency virus 1 (HIV-1) Rev protein; rev; enhances nuclear export of unspliced and incompletely spliced viral mRNAs
   2049..2115    +  CDS            small t antigen (fragment): SV40 (simian virus 40) small t antigen
   2141..2352    +  promoter       EF-1α core promoter: core promoter for human elongation factor EF-1α
   2353..2461    +  intron         EF-1α intron A (fragment): intron upstream of the start codon of human EF-1α
   3087..3290    +  intron         EF-1α intron A: truncated intron upstream of the start codon of human EF-1α
   3347..3464    +  misc_feature   cPPT/CTS: central polypurine tract and central termination sequence of HIV-1
   3554..4270    +  CDS            EGFP: EGFP is a basic (constitutively fluorescent) green fluorescent protein published in 1996, derived from Aequorea victoria. It is reported to be a rapidly-maturing weak dimer with moderate acid sensitivity.
   4271..4288    +  misc_feature   MCS (fragment): multiple cloning site
   4344..4932    +  misc_feature   WPRE: woodchuck hepatitis virus posttranscriptional regulatory element
   5000..5019    +  misc_feature   cPPT/CTS (fragment): central polypurine tract and central termination sequence of HIV-1
   5021..5055    +  LTR            3' LTR (ΔU3) (fragment): self-inactivating 3' long terminal repeat (LTR) from HIV-1
   5100..5370    +  protein_bind   tetracycline response element: contains seven copies of the tetracycline operator tetO tetracycline repressor TetR
   5399..5613    +  promoter       H1 promoter: human H1 RNA promoter
   5621..5640    +  misc_feature   MCS (fragment): pBluescript multiple cloning site
   5648..5681    +  protein_bind   loxP: Cre-mediated recombination occurs in the 8-bp core sequence (GCATACAT). Cre recombinase
   5701..5881    +  LTR            5' LTR (truncated): truncated 5' long terminal repeat (LTR) from HIV-1
   5906..5924    -  promoter       SP6 promoter: promoter for bacteriophage SP6 RNA polymerase
   6152..6431    +  CDS            TcR (fragment): tetracycline efflux protein; tet; confers resistance to tetracycline
   6432..6480    -  misc_feature   bom (fragment): basis of mobility region from pBR322
   6582..6617    -  CDS            rop (fragment): Rop protein, which maintains plasmids at low copy number; rop
   6712..6816    +  promoter       AmpR promoter: bla
   6817..7677    +  CDS            AmpR: β-lactamase; bla; confers resistance to ampicillin, carbenicillin, and related antibiotics
   7848..8436    +  rep_origin     ori: high-copy-number ColE1/pMB1/pBR322/pUC origin of replication
   8619..8675    +  CDS            lacI (fragment): lac repressor; lacI; The lac repressor binds to the lac operator to inhibit transcription in E. coli. This inhibition can be relieved by adding lactose or isopropyl-β-D-thiogalactopyranoside (IPTG).
   8682..9011    +  promoter       SV40 promoter: SV40 enhancer and early promoter
   9211..9330    +  CDS            gpt (fragment): XGPT_ECOLI - Also known as gpp, gxu. Experimental evidence at protein level: Swiss-Prot protein existence level 1. Purine salvage pathway enzyme that catalyzes the transfer of the ribosyl-5-phosphate group from 5-phospho-alpha-D-ribose 1- diphosphate (PRPP) to the N9 position of the 6-oxopurines guanine and xanthine to form the corresponding ribonucleotides GMP (guanosine 5'- monophosphate) and XMP (xanthosine 5'-monophosphate), with the release of PPi. To a lesser extent, also acts on hypoxanthine (PubMed:9100006, PubMed:3886014). Does not ribophosphorylate adenine (PubMed:3886014). From Esch
   9330..9665    +  CDS            gpt (fragment): XGPT_ECOLI - Also known as gpp, gxu. Experimental evidence at protein level: Swiss-Prot protein existence level 1. Purine salvage pathway enzyme that catalyzes the transfer of the ribosyl-5-phosphate group from 5-phospho-alpha-D-ribose 1- diphosphate (PRPP) to the N9 position of the 6-oxopurines guanine and xanthine to form the corresponding ribonucleotides GMP (guanosine 5'- monophosphate) and XMP (xanthosine 5'-monophosphate), with the release of PPi. To a lesser extent, also acts on hypoxanthine (PubMed:9100006, PubMed:3886014). Does not ribophosphorylate adenine (PubMed:3886014). From Esch
   9760..10065   +  CDS            frsA (fragment): FRSA_ECOLI - Also known as yafA. Experimental evidence at protein level: Swiss-Prot protein existence level 1. Catalyzes the hydrolysis of esters (PubMed:15808744). Displays esterase activity toward pNP-butyrate (PubMed:15808744). May stimulate mixed-acid fermentation by acting as a fermentation/respiration switch that down-regulates respiration and up- regulates fermentation rates (PubMed:15169777). From Escherichia coli (strain K12).
  10069..10143   +  CDS            small t antigen (fragment): SV40 (simian virus 40) small t antigen
  10145..10210   +  intron         small t intron: SV40 (simian virus 40) small t antigen intron
  10340..10360   +  CDS            SV40 NLS: nuclear localization signal of SV40 (simian virus 40) large T antigen
  10679..10762   +  CDS            large T antigen (fragment): large T antigen from SV40 (simian virus 40)
  10785..10919   +  polyA_signal   SV40 poly(A) signal: SV40 polyadenylation signal
>Addgene plasmid #12262 | pLVTH | depositor full sequence | sequence record 7274 | Author sequence
TTGGAAGGGCTAATTCACTCCCAAAGAAGACAAGATATCCTTGATCTGTGGATCTACCACACACAAGGCT
ACTTCCCTGATTAGCAGAACTACACACCAGGGCCAGGGGTCAGATATCCACTGACCTTTGGATGGTGCTA
CAAGCTAGTACCAGTTGAGCCAGATAAGGTAGAAGAGGCCAATAAAGGAGAGAACACCAGCTTGTTACAC
CCTGTGAGCCTGCATGGGATGGATGACCCGGAGAGAGAAGTGTTAGAGTGGAGGTTTGACAGCCGCCTAG
CATTTCATCACGTGGCCCGAGAGCTGCATCCGGAGTACTTCAAGAACTGCTGATATCGAGCTTGCTACAA
GGGACTTTCCGCTGGGGACTTTCCAGGGAGGCGTGGCCTGGGCGGGACTGGGGAGTGGCGAGCCCTCAGA
TCCTGCATATAAGCAGCTGCTTTTTGCCTGTACTGGGTCTCTCTGGTTAGACCAGATCTGAGCCTGGGAG
CTCTCTGGCTAACTAGGGAACCCACTGCTTAAGCCTCAATAAAGCTTGCCTTGAGTGCTTCAAGTAGTGT
GTGCCCGTCTGTTGTGTGACTCTGGTAACTAGAGATCCCTCAGACCCTTTTAGTCAGTGTGGAAAATCTC
TAGCAGTGGCGCCCGAACAGGGACTTGAAAGCGAAAGGGAAACCAGAGGAGCTCTCTCGACGCAGGACTC
GGCTTGCTGAAGCGCGCACGGCAAGAGGCGAGGGGCGGCGACTGGTGAGTACGCCAAAAATTTTGACTAG
CGGAGGCTAGAAGGAGAGAGATGGGTGCGAGAGCGTCAGTATTAAGCGGGGGAGAATTAGATCGCGATGG
GAAAAAATTCGGTTAAGGCCAGGGGGAAAGAAAAAATATAAATTAAAACATATAGTATGGGCAAGCAGGG
AGCTAGAACGATTCGCAGTTAATCCTGGCCTGTTAGAAACATCAGAAGGCTGTAGACAAATACTGGGACA
GCTACAACCATCCCTTCAGACAGGATCAGAAGAACTTAGATCATTATATAATACAGTAGCAACCCTCTAT
TGTGTGCATCAAAGGATAGAGATAAAAGACACCAAGGAAGCTTTAGACAAGATAGAGGAAGAGCAAAACA
AAAGTAAGACCACCGCACAGCAAGCGGCCGCTGATCTTCAGACCTGGAGGAGGAGATATGAGGGACAATT
GGAGAAGTGAATTATATAAATATAAAGTAGTAAAAATTGAACCATTAGGAGTAGCACCCACCAAGGCAAA
GAGAAGAGTGGTGCAGAGAGAAAAAAGAGCAGTGGGAATAGGAGCTTTGTTCCTTGGGTTCTTGGGAGCA
GCAGGAAGCACTATGGGCGCAGCGTCAATGACGCTGACGGTACAGGCCAGACAATTATTGTCTGGTATAG
TGCAGCAGCAGAACAATTTGCTGAGGGCTATTGAGGCGCAACAGCATCTGTTGCAACTCACAGTCTGGGG
CATCAAGCAGCTCCAGGCAAGAATCCTGGCTGTGGAAAGATACCTAAAGGATCAACAGCTCCTGGGGATT
TGGGGTTGCTCTGGAAAACTCATTTGCACCACTGCTGTGCCTTGGAATGCTAGTTGGAGTAATAAATCTC
TGGAACAGATTTGGAATCACACGACCTGGATGGAGTGGGACAGAGAAATTAACAATTACACAAGCTTAAT
ACACTCCTTAATTGAAGAATCGCAAAACCAGCAAGAAAAGAATGAACAAGAATTATTGGAATTAGATAAA
TGGGCAAGTTTGTGGAATTGGTTTAACATAACAAATTGGCTGTGGTATATAAAATTATTCATAATGATAG
TAGGAGGCTTGGTAGGTTTAAGAATAGTTTTTGCTGTACTTTCTATAGTGAATAGAGTTAGGCAGGGATA
TTCACCATTATCGTTTCAGACCCACCTCCCAACCCCGAGGGGACCCGACAGGCCCGAAGGAATAGAAGAA
GAAGGTGGAGAGAGAGACAGAGACAGATCCATTCGATTAGTGAACGGATCTCGACGGTATCGCGATGTCG
ACGATAAGCTTTGCAAAGATGGATAAAGTTTTAAACAGAGAGGAATCTTTGCAGCTAATGGACCTTCTAG
GTCTTGAAAGGAGTGGGAATTGGCTCCGGTGCCCGTCAGTGGGCAGAGCGCACATCGCCCACAGTCCCCG
AGAAGTTGGGGGGAGGGGTCGGCAATTGAACCGGTGCCTAGAGAAGGTGGCGCGGGGTAAACTGGGAAAG
TGATGTCGTGTACTGGCTCCGCCTTTTTCCCGAGGGTGGGGGAGAACCGTATATAAGTGCAGTAGTCGCC
GTGAACGTTCTTTTTCGCAACGGGTTTGCCGCCAGAACACAGGTAAGTGCCGTGTGTGGTTCCCGCGGGC
CTGGCCTCTTTACGGGTTATGGCCCTTGCGTGCCTTGAATTACTTCCACTGGCTGCAGTACGTGATTCTT
GATCCCGAGCTTCGGGTTGGAAGTGGGTGGGAGAGTTCGAGGCCTTGCGCTTAAGGAGCCCCTTCGCCTC
GTGCTTGAGTTGAGGCCTGGCCTGGGCGCTGGGGCCGCCGCGTGCGAATCTGGTGGCACCTTCGCGCCTG
TCTCGCTGCTTTCGATAAGTCTCTAGCCATTTAAAATTTTTGATGACCTGCTGCGACGCTTTTTTTCTGG
CAAGATAGTCTTGTAAATGCGGGCCAAGATCTGCACACTGGTATTTCGGTTTTTGGGGCCGCGGGCGGCG
ACGGGGCCCGTGCGTCCCAGCGCACATGTTCGGCGAGGCGGGGCCTGCGAGCGCGGCCACCGAGAATCGG
ACGGGGGTAGTCTCAAGCTGGCCGGCCTGCTCTGGTGCCTGGCCTCGCGCCGCCGTGTATCGCCCCGCCC
TGGGCGGCAAGGCTGGCCCGGTCGGCACCAGTTGCGTGAGCGGAAAGATGGCCGCTTCCCGGCCCTGCTG
CAGGGAGCTCAAAATGGAGGACGCGGCGCTCGGGAGAGCGGGCGGGTGAGTCACCCACACAAAGGAAAAG
GGCCTTTCCGTCCTCAGCCGTCGCTTCATGTGACTCCACGGAGTACCGGGCGCCGTCCAGGCACCTCGAT
TAGTTCTCGAGCTTTTGGAGTACGTCGTCTTTAGGTTGGGGGGAGGGGTTTTATGCGATGGAGTTTCCCC
ACACTGAGTGGGTGGAGACTGAAGTTAGGCCAGCTTGGCACTTGATGTAATTCTCCTTGGAATTTGCCCT
TTTTGAGTTTGGATCTTGGTTCATTCTCAAGCCTCAGACAGTGGTTCAAAGTTTTTTTCTTCCATTTCAG
GTGTCGTGAGGAATTTCGACATTTAAATTTAATTAATCTCGACGGTATCGGTTAACTTTTAAAAGAAAAG
GGGGGATTGGGGGGTACAGTGCAGGGGAAAGAATAGTAGACATAATAGCAACAGACATACAAACTAAAGA
ATTACAAAAACAAATTACAAAAATTCAAAATTTTCCGATCACGAGACTAGCCTCGAGGTTTAAACTACGG
GATCTTCGAAGGCCTAAGCTTACGCGCGCGTCCTAGCGCTACCGGTCGCCACCATGGTGAGCAAGGGCGA
GGAGCTGTTCACCGGGGTGGTGCCCATCCTGGTCGAGCTGGACGGCGACGTAAACGGCCACAAGTTCAGC
GTGTCCGGCGAGGGCGAGGGCGATGCCACCTACGGCAAGCTGACCCTGAAGTTCATCTGCACCACCGGCA
AGCTGCCCGTGCCCTGGCCCACCCTCGTGACCACCCTGACCTACGGCGTGCAGTGCTTCAGCCGCTACCC
CGACCACATGAAGCAGCACGACTTCTTCAAGTCCGCCATGCCCGAAGGCTACGTCCAGGAGCGCACCATC
TTCTTCAAGGACGACGGCAACTACAAGACCCGCGCCGAGGTGAAGTTCGAGGGCGACACCCTGGTGAACC
GCATCGAGCTGAAGGGCATCGACTTCAAGGAGGACGGCAACATCCTGGGGCACAAGCTGGAGTACAACTA
CAACAGCCACAACGTCTATATCATGGCCGACAAGCAGAAGAACGGCATCAAGGTGAACTTCAAGATCCGC
CACAACATCGAGGACGGCAGCGTGCAGCTCGCCGACCACTACCAGCAGAACACCCCCATCGGCGACGGCC
CCGTGCTGCTGCCCGACAACCACTACCTGAGCACCCAGTCCGCCCTGAGCAAAGACCCCAACGAGAAGCG
CGATCACATGGTCCTGCTGGAGTTCGTGACCGCCGCCGGGATCACTCTCGGCATGGACGAGCTGTACAAG
TCCGGACTCAGATCTCGATAGCTAGTAGCTAGCTAGCTAGTCGAGCTCAAGCTTCGGGGACTAGTCATAT
GATAATCAACCTCTGGATTACAAAATTTGTGAAAGATTGACTGGTATTCTTAACTATGTTGCTCCTTTTA
CGCTATGTGGATACGCTGCTTTAATGCCTTTGTATCATGCTATTGCTTCCCGTATGGCTTTCATTTTCTC
CTCCTTGTATAAATCCTGGTTGCTGTCTCTTTATGAGGAGTTGTGGCCCGTTGTCAGGCAACGTGGCGTG
GTGTGCACTGTGTTTGCTGACGCAACCCCCACTGGTTGGGGCATTGCCACCACCTGTCAGCTCCTTTCCG
GGACTTTCGCTTTCCCCCTCCCTATTGCCACGGCGGAACTCATCGCCGCCTGCCTTGCCCGCTGCTGGAC
AGGGGCTCGGCTGTTGGGCACTGACAATTCCGTGGTGTTGTCGGGGAAGCTGACGTCCTTTCCATGGCTG
CTCGCCTGTGTTGCCACCTGGATTCTGCGCGGGACGTCCTTCTGCTACGTCCCTTCGGCCCTCAATCCAG
CGGACCTTCCTTCCCGCGGCCTGCTGCCGGCTCTGCGGCCTCTTCCGCGTCTTCGCCTTCGCCCTCAGAC
GAGTCGGATCTCCCTTTGGGCCGCCTCCCCGCATCGGTACGTATGGCCAGGTACCTTTAAGACCAATGAC
TTACAAGGCAGCTGTAGATCTTAGCCACTTTTTAAAAGAAAAGGGGGGACTGGAAGGGCTAATTCACTCC
CAACGAAGACAAGATGGGATCAATTCACCATGCTAGTGGATCCCCCTCGAGTTTACCACTCCCTATCAGT
GATAGAGAAAAGTGAAAGTCGAGTTTACCACTCCCTATCAGTGATAGAGAAAAGTGAAAGTCGAGTTTAC
CACTCCCTATCAGTGATAGAGAAAAGTGAAAGTCGAGTTTACCACTCCCTATCAGTGATAGAGAAAAGTG
AAAGTCGAGTTTACCACTCCCTATCAGTGATAGAGAAAAGTGAAAGTCGAGTTTACCACTCCCTATCAGT
GATAGAGAAAAGTGAAAGTCGAGTTTACCACTCCCTATCAGTGATAGAGAAAAGTGAAAGTCGGGGCTGC
AGGAATTCGAACGCTGACGTCATCAACCCGCTCCAAGGAATCGCGGGCCCAGTGTCACTAGGCGGGAACA
CCCAGCGCGCGTGCGCCCTGGCAGGAAGATGGCTGTGAGGGACAGGGGAGTGGCGCCCTGCAATATTTGC
ATGTCGCTATGTGTTCTGGGAAATCACCATAAACGTGAAATGTCTTTGGATTTGGGAATCTTATAAGTTC
TGTATGAGACCACAGATCTCCAAGCTTATCGATACCGTCGCATGGGAATAACTTCGTATAGCATACATTA
TACGAAGTTATGCTGCTTTTTGCTTGTACTGGGTCTCTCTGGTTAGACCAGATCTGAGCCTGGGAGCTCT
CTGGCTAACTAGGGAACCCACTGCTTAAGCCTCAATAAAGCTTGCCTTGAGTGCTTCAAGTAGTGTGTGC
CCGTCTGTTGTGTGACTCTGGTAACTAGAGATCCCTCAGACCCTTTTAGTCAGTGTGGAAAATCTCTAGC
AGCATCTAGAATTAATTCCGTGTATTCTATAGTGTCACCTAAATCGTATGTGTATGATACATAAGGTTAT
GTATTAATTGTAGCCGCGTTCTAACGACAATATGTACAAGCCTAATTGTGTAGCATCTGGCTTACTGAAG
CAGACCCTATCATCTCTCTCGTAAACTGCCGTCAGAGTCGGTTTGGTTGGACGAACCTTCTGAGTTTCTG
GTAACGCCGTCCCGCACCCGGAAATGGTCAGCGAACCAATCAGCAGGGTCATCGCTAGCCAGATCCTCTA
CGCCGGACGCATCGTGGCCGGCATCACCGGCGCCACAGGTGCGGTTGCTGGCGCCTATATCGCCGACATC
ACCGATGGGGAAGATCGGGCTCGCCACTTCGGGCTCATGAGCGCTTGTTTCGGCGTGGGTATGGTGGCAG
GCCCCGTGGCCGGGGGACTGTTGGGCGCCATCTCCTTGCATGCACCATTCCTTGCGGCGGCGGTGCTCAA
CGGCCTCAACCTACTACTGGGCTGCTTCCTAATGCAGGAGTCGCATAAGGGAGAGCGTCGAATGGTGCAC
TCTCAGTACAATCTGCTCTGATGCCGCATAGTTAAGCCAGCCCCGACACCCGCCAACACCCGCTGACGCG
CCCTGACGGGCTTGTCTGCTCCCGGCATCCGCTTACAGACAAGCTGTGACCGTCTCCGGGAGCTGCATGT
GTCAGAGGTTTTCACCGTCATCACCGAAACGCGCGAGACGAAAGGGCCTCGTGATACGCCTATTTTTATA
GGTTAATGTCATGATAATAATGGTTTCTTAGACGTCAGGTGGCACTTTTCGGGGAAATGTGCGCGGAACC
CCTATTTGTTTATTTTTCTAAATACATTCAAATATGTATCCGCTCATGAGACAATAACCCTGATAAATGC
TTCAATAATATTGAAAAAGGAAGAGTATGAGTATTCAACATTTCCGTGTCGCCCTTATTCCCTTTTTTGC
GGCATTTTGCCTTCCTGTTTTTGCTCACCCAGAAACGCTGGTGAAAGTAAAAGATGCTGAAGATCAGTTG
GGTGCACGAGTGGGTTACATCGAACTGGATCTCAACAGCGGTAAGATCCTTGAGAGTTTTCGCCCCGAAG
AACGTTTTCCAATGATGAGCACTTTTAAAGTTCTGCTATGTGGCGCGGTATTATCCCGTATTGACGCCGG
GCAAGAGCAACTCGGTCGCCGCATACACTATTCTCAGAATGACTTGGTTGAGTACTCACCAGTCACAGAA
AAGCATCTTACGGATGGCATGACAGTAAGAGAATTATGCAGTGCTGCCATAACCATGAGTGATAACACTG
CGGCCAACTTACTTCTGACAACGATCGGAGGACCGAAGGAGCTAACCGCTTTTTTGCACAACATGGGGGA
TCATGTAACTCGCCTTGATCGTTGGGAACCGGAGCTGAATGAAGCCATACCAAACGACGAGCGTGACACC
ACGATGCCTGTAGCAATGGCAACAACGTTGCGCAAACTATTAACTGGCGAACTACTTACTCTAGCTTCCC
GGCAACAATTAATAGACTGGATGGAGGCGGATAAAGTTGCAGGACCACTTCTGCGCTCGGCCCTTCCGGC
TGGCTGGTTTATTGCTGATAAATCTGGAGCCGGTGAGCGTGGGTCTCGCGGTATCATTGCAGCACTGGGG
CCAGATGGTAAGCCCTCCCGTATCGTAGTTATCTACACGACGGGGAGTCAGGCAACTATGGATGAACGAA
ATAGACAGATCGCTGAGATAGGTGCCTCACTGATTAAGCATTGGTAACTGTCAGACCAAGTTTACTCATA
TATACTTTAGATTGATTTAAAACTTCATTTTTAATTTAAAAGGATCTAGGTGAAGATCCTTTTTGATAAT
CTCATGACCAAAATCCCTTAACGTGAGTTTTCGTTCCACTGAGCGTCAGACCCCGTAGAAAAGATCAAAG
GATCTTCTTGAGATCCTTTTTTTCTGCGCGTAATCTGCTGCTTGCAAACAAAAAAACCACCGCTACCAGC
GGTGGTTTGTTTGCCGGATCAAGAGCTACCAACTCTTTTTCCGAAGGTAACTGGCTTCAGCAGAGCGCAG
ATACCAAATACTGTCCTTCTAGTGTAGCCGTAGTTAGGCCACCACTTCAAGAACTCTGTAGCACCGCCTA
CATACCTCGCTCTGCTAATCCTGTTACCAGTGGCTGCTGCCAGTGGCGATAAGTCGTGTCTTACCGGGTT
GGACTCAAGACGATAGTTACCGGATAAGGCGCAGCGGTCGGGCTGAACGGGGGGTTCGTGCACACAGCCC
AGCTTGGAGCGAACGACCTACACCGAACTGAGATACCTACAGCGTGAGCATTGAGAAAGCGCCACGCTTC
CCGAAGGGAGAAAGGCGGACAGGTATCCGGTAAGCGGCAGGGTCGGAACAGGAGAGCGCACGAGGGAGCT
TCCAGGGGGAAACGCCTGGTATCTTTATAGTCCTGTCGGGTTTCGCCACCTCTGACTTGAGCGTCGATTT
TTGTGATGCTCGTCAGGGGGGCGGAGCCTATGGAAAAACGCCAGCAACGCGGCCTTTTTACGGTTCCTGG
CCTTTTGCTGGCCTTTTGCTCACATGTTCTTTCCTGCGTTATCCCCTGATTCTGTGGATAACCGTATTAC
CGCCTTTGAGTGAGCTGATACCGCTCGCCGCAGCCGAACGACCGAGCGCAGCGAGTCAGTGAGCGAGGAA
GCGGAAGAGCGCCCAATACGCAAACCGCCTCTCCCCGCGCGTTGGCCGATTCATTAATGCAGCTGTGGAA
TGTGTGTCAGTTAGGGTGTGGAAAGTCCCCAGGCTCCCCAGCAGGCAGAAGTATGCAAAGCATGCATCTC
AATTAGTCAGCAACCAGGTGTGGAAAGTCCCCAGGCTCCCCAGCAGGCAGAAGTATGCAAAGCATGCATC
TCAATTAGTCAGCAACCATAGTCCCGCCCCTAACTCCGCCCATCCCGCCCCTAACTCCGCCCAGTTCCGC
CCATTCTCCGCCCCATGGCTGACTAATTTTTTTTATTTATGCAGAGGCCGAGGCCGCCTCGGCCTCTGAG
CTATTCCAGAAGTAGTGAGGAGGCTTTTTTGGAGGCCTAGGCTTTTGCAAAAAGCTTGGACACAAGACAG
GCTTGCGAGATATGTTTGAGAATACCACTTTATCCCGCGTCAGGGAGAGGCAGTGCGTAAAAAGACGCGG
ACTCATGTGAAATACTGGTTTTTAGTGCGCCAGATCTCTATAATCTCGCGCAACCTATTTTCCCCTCGAA
CACTTTTTAAGCCGTAGATAAACAGGCTGGGACACTTCACATGAGCGAAAAATACATCGTCACCTGGGAC
ATGTTGCAGATCCATGCACGTAAACTCGCAAGCCGACTGATGCCTTCTGAACAATGGAAAGGCATTATTG
CCGTAAGCCGTGGCGGTCTGTACCGGGTGCGTTACTGGCGCGTGAACTGGGTATTCGTCATGTCGATACC
GTTTGTATTTCCAGCTACGATCACGACAACCAGCGCGAGCTTAAAGTGCTGAAACGCGCAGAAGGCGATG
GCGAAGGCTTCATCGTTATTGATGACCTGGTGGATACCGGTGGTACTGCGGTTGCGATTCGTGAAATGTA
TCCAAAAGCGCACTTTGTCACCATCTTCGCAAAACCGGCTGGTCGTCCGCTGGTTGATGACTATGTTGTT
GATATCCCGCAAGATACCTGGATTGAACAGCCGTGGGATATGGGCGTCGTATTCGTCCCGCCAATCTCCG
GTCGCTAATCTTTTCAACGCCTGGCACTGCCGGGCGTTGTTCTTTTTAACTTCAGGCGGGTTACAATAGT
TTCCAGTAAGTATTCTGGAGGCTGCATCCATGACACAGGCAAACCTGAGCGAAACCCTGTTCAAACCCCG
CTTTAAACATCCTGAAACCTCGACGCTAGTCCGCCGCTTTAATCACGGCGCACAACCGCCTGTGCAGTCG
GCCCTTGATGGTAAAACCATCCCTCACTGGTATCGCATGATTAACCGTCTGATGTGGATCTGGCGCGGCA
TTGACCCACGCGAAATCCTCGACGTCCAGGCACGTATTGTGATGAGCGATGCCGAACGTACCGACGATGA
TTTATACGATACGGTGATTGGCTACCGTGGCGGCAACTGGATTTATGAGTGGGCCCCGGATCTTTGTGAA
GGAACCTTACTTCTGTGGTGTGACATAATTGGACAAACTACCTACAGAGATTTAAAGCTCTAAGGTAAAT
ATAAAATTTTTAAGTGTATAATGTGTTAAACTACTGATTCTAATTGTTTGTGTATTTTAGATTCCAACCT
ATGGAACTGATGAATGGGAGCAGTGGTGGAATGCCTTTAATGAGGAAAACCTGTTTTGCTCAGAAGAAAT
GCCATCTAGTGATGATGAGGCTACTGCTGACTCTCAACATTCTACTCCTCCAAAAAAGAAGAGAAAGGTA
GAAGACCCCAAGGACTTTCCTTCAGAATTGCTAAGTTTTTTGAGTCATGCTGTGTTTAGTAATAGAACTC
TTGCTTGCTTTGCTATTTACACCACAAAGGAAAAAGCTGCACTGCTATACAAGAAAATTATGGAAAAATA
TTCTGTAACCTTTATAAGTAGGCATAACAGTTATAATCATAACATACTGTTTTTTCTTACTCCACACAGG
CATAGAGTGTCTGCTATTAATAACTATGCTCAAAAATTGTGTACCTTTAGCTTTTTAATTTGTAAAGGGG
TTAATAAGGAATATTTGATGTATAGTGCCTTGACTAGAGATCATAATCAGCCATACCACATTTGTAGAGG
TTTTACTTGCTTTAAAAAACCTCCCACACCTCCCCCTGAACCTGAAACATAAAATGAATGCAATTGTTGT
TGTTAACTTGTTTATTGCAGCTTATAATGGTTACAAATAAAGCAATAGCATCACAAATTTCACAAATAAA
GCATTTTTTTCACTGCATTCTAGTTGTGGTTTGTCCAAACTCATCAATGTATCTTATCATGTCTGGATCA
ACTGGATAACTCAAGCTAACCAAAATCATCCCAAACTTCCCACCCCATACCCTATTACCACTGCCAATTA
CCTAGTGGTTTCATTTACTCTAAACCTGTGATTCCTCTGAATTATTTTCATTTTAAAGAAATTGTATTTG
TTAAATATGTACTACAAACTTAGTAG
