>Addgene plasmid #12262 | pLVTH | addgene partial sequence | sequence record 18789 | SP6 5'-ATTTAGGTGACACTATAG-3'
ATGCTGCTAGAGATTTTCACACTGACTAAAAGGGTCTGAGGGATCTCTAGTTACCAGAGTCACACAACAG
ACGGGCACACACTACTTGAAGCACTCAAGGCAAGCTTTATTGAGGCTTAAGCAGTGGGTTCCCTAGTTAG
CCAGAGAGCTCCCAGGCTCAGATCTGGTCTAACCAGAGAGACCCAGTACAAGCAAAAAGCAGCATAACTT
CGTATAATGTATGCTATACGAAGTTATTCCCATGCGACGGTATCGATAAGCTTAGATCTGTGGTCTCATA
CAGAACTTATAAGATTCCCAAATCCAAAGACATTTCACGTTTATGGTGATTTCCCAGAACACATAGCGAC
ATGCAAATATTGCAGGGCGCCACTCCCCTGTCCCTCACAGCCATCTTCCTGCCAGGGCGCACGCGCGCTG
GGTGTTCCCGCCTAGTGACACTGGGCCCGCGATTCCTTGGAGCGGGTTGATGACGTCAGCGTTCGAATTC
CTGCAGCCCCGACTTTCACTTTTCTCTATCACTGATAGGGAGTGGTAAACTCGACTTTCACTTTTCTCTA
TCACTGATAGGGAGTGGTAAACTCGACTTTCACTTTTCTCTATCACTGATAGGGAGTGG
